>Addgene plasmid #131021 | MNEAP1exp | addgene full sequence | sequence record 255673 | Addgene NGS Result
TGAGACTTTTCAACAAAGGGTAATATCGGGAAACCTCCTCGGATTCCATTGCCCAGCTATCTGTCACTTC
ATCAAAAGGACAGTAGAAAAGGAAGGTGGCACCTACAAATGCCATCATTGCGATAAAGGAAAGGCTATCG
TTCAAGATGCCCCTGCCGACAGTGGTCCCAAAGATGGACCCCCACCCACGAGGAGCATCGTGGAAAAAGA
AGACGTTCCAACCACGTCTTCAAAGCAAGTGGATTGATGTGATATCTCCACTGACGTAAGGGATGACGCA
CAATCCCACTATCCTTCGCAAGACCCTTCCTCTATATAAGGAAGTTCATTTCATTTGGAGAGGACTCCGG
TATTTTTACAACAATTACCACAACAAAACAAACAACAAACAACATTACAATTTACTATTCTAGTCGACCT
GCAGGCGGCCGCACTAGTGATATCACAAGTTTGTACAAAAAAGCAGGCTTCATGGTCTCCAAGGGGGAGG
AGCTGTTCACCGGCGTGGTCCCAATCCTCGTCGAGCTGGACGGGGATGTTAACGGCCACAAGTTCTCCGT
GAGCGGCGAGGGGGAGGGCGACGCCACCTACGGGAAGCTCACGCTGAAGTTCATTTGCACGACCGGCAAG
CTGCCGGTGCCCTGGCCAACCCTGGTCACAACTCTGACGTACGGCGTCCAGTGCTTCTCCCGCTACCCGG
ACCACATGAAGCAGCATGATTTCTTCAAGAGCGCCATGCCGGAGGGCTACGTTCAGGAGCGCACCATCTT
CTTCAAGGACGATGGCAACTACAAGACAAGGGCGGAGGTTAAGTTCGAGGGCGACACTCTCGTGAACCGG
ATCGAGCTGAAGGGCATTGACTTCAAGGAGGATGGGAATATTCTCGGCCACAAGCTGGAGTACAACTACA
ATTCGCATAACGTCTACATCATGGCTGACAAGCAGAAGAACGGCATTAAGGTTAATTTCAAGATCCGCCA
CAATATTGAGGACGGCTCCGTGCAGCTCGCGGATCATTACCAGCAGAACACGCCGATCGGGGACGGCCCT
GTCCTCCTGCCGGATAATCACTACCTCTCGACGCAGTCTGCGCTGTCAAAGGACCCGAACGAGAAGAGGG
ATCATATGGTTCTCCTGGAGTTCGTGACAGCCGCGGGGATCACTCTCGGCATGGACGAGCTGTACAAGGG
GGCGGGCGACTACAAGGACGATGACGATAAGGCTTACCCCTACGACGTGCCAGATTACGCTGGGGCCGGC
GGATCCATGTCTGTCTCGGAGAAGGTGGTGCTATCATCATCAGTTTCTTCGTCGTCAGATTTAGATCCGT
TGCTGAAGGGTCTTACGGAGAAGAAGTTGAGCTTTAGGAGGAACGTGGTGTCATTGGCAGCCGAGCTCAA
GGATGTGAGGAGCAAGCTTGCTTCCCAGGAGCAGCTGTTTGTAAGGGAATCTCAAACTAGAAAGCTTGTG
GATACAAAAGCAAGGAGCATGGAAGAGGAAGTAAGCAAGTTGCAGAAATGCTTACAGGACAAGGATGAGC
AACTGCGTTCATCCACAAGTAGCACGGAACAGTACCTCCATGAGTTGGATGATCTTAGAACACAACTGTC
ATTTACTCAAGCTACAGCAGAAGCAAGTGCTGCATCAGCTAAGTCAGCCCAGATGCAGTGCTTATCATTG
CTGAAAGAGCTGAATGAGAAGGACATCTCGCTCAAAGAGCACGGGCTTCGAGTGAACAAGCTAGGTGAGC
AGCTTGATCTTCTCCAGAGGGAACTACAAGCAAGGGAGCTCTCGCAAATGCAACTTAAAGATGAAGTTAT
AAGAATCGAGACCGACATCATGGATGCAGTTGCCAAAGCTGGGTCTAGGTCTGACAAAGATAATGAGCTT
TTAAAGATCTTATCTGATGTTTCACCAAGGAATGTCCAGAACCTCAACAACCTTTTGAATGCTAAGGATA
CAGAAATTGCGAGGTTGAGAGAGGAAATCAGAATATTGTCTGCTCACTGGACGAACAAAACCAAGGAACT
TGAGTCACATTTAGAAAAGCACCGGAGAACTGATCAGGAGCTGAAGAAGAGGGTTCTAAAGCTTGAATTT
TGCCTTCAAGAATCCCAGTCTCAGATGCGAAAATTAAAGAGGATGGGCGAGAGAAGAGACAAGGCTCTCA
AGGAGCTCATGGACCAGGTGGCCACGAAGCAGCCAAACAGCATGTGCCATGGCAACAAGGAGAATTTCTG
GGAGGGCCAGGGCTTCAAGTTCATCGTGTCTATGTCGATGCTGGCACTAGTGATCCTCGCAAAGCGATGA
CCTGCAGGCAGACCCAGCTTTCTTGTACAAAGTGGTGATATCCCGCGGCCATGCTAGAGTCCGCAAAAAT
CACCAGTCTCTCTCTACAAATCTATCTCTCTCTATTTTTCTCCAGAATAATGTGTGAGTAGTTCCCAGAT
AAGGGAATTAGGGTTCTTATAGGGTTTCGCTCATGTGTTGAGCATATAAGAAACCCTTAGTATGTATTTG
TATTTGTAAAATACTTCTATCAATAAAATTTCTAATTCCTAAAACCAAAATCCAGTGACCTGCAGGCATG
CGACGTCGGGCCCTCTAGAGGATCCCCGGGTACCGCGAATTATCGATCATGAGCGGAGAATTAAGGGAGT
CACGTTATGACCCCCGCCGATGACGCGGGACAAGCCGTTTTACGTTTGGAACTGACAGAACCGCAACGTT
GAAGGAGCCACTGAGCCGCGGGTTTCTGGAGTTTAATGAGCTAAGCACATACGTCAGAAACCATTATTGC
GCGTTCAAAAGTCGCCTAAGGTCACTATCAGCTAGCAAATATTTCTTGTCAAAAATGCTCCACTGACGTT
CCATAAATTCCCCTCGGTATCCAATTAGAGTCTCATATTCACTCTCAACTCGAATCCCCCCTATGAAAAA
GCCTGAACTCACCGCGACGTCTGTCGAGAAGTTTCTGATCGAAAAGTTCGACAGCGTCTCCGACCTGATG
CAGCTCTCGGAGGGCGAAGAATCTCGTGCTTTCAGCTTCGATGTAGGAGGGCGTGGATATGTCCTGCGGG
TAAATAGCTGCGCCGATGGTTTCTACAAAGATCGTTATGTTTATCGGCACTTTGCATCGGCCGCGCTCCC
GATTCCGGAAGTGCTTGACATTGGGGAGTTCAGCGAGAGCCTGACCTATTGCATCTCCCGCCGTGCACAG
GGTGTCACGTTGCAAGACCTGCCTGAAACCGAACTGCCCGCTGTTCTTCAGCCGGTCGCGGAGGCTATGG
ATGCTATCGCTGCGGCCGATCTTAGCCAGACGAGCGGGTTCGGCCCATTCGGACCGCAAGGAATCGGTCA
ATACACTACATGGCGTGATTTCATATGCGCGATTGCTGATCCCCATGTGTATCACTGGCAAACTGTGATG
GACGACACCGTCAGTGCGTCCGTCGCGCAGGCTCTCGATGAGCTGATGCTTTGGGCCGAGGACTGCCCCG
AAGTCCGGCACCTCGTGCACGCGGATTTCGGCTCCAACAATGTCCTGACGGACAATGGCCGCATAACAGC
GGTCATTGACTGGAGCGAGGCGATGTTCGGGGATTCCCAATACGAGGTCGCCAACATCTTCTTCTGGAGG
CCGTGGTTGGCTTGTATGGAGCAGCAGACGCGCTACTTCGAGCGGAGGCATCCGGAGCTTGCAGGATCGC
CAAGGCTCCGGGCGTATATGCTCCGCATTGGTCTTGACCAACTCTATCAGAGCTTGGTTGACGGCAATTT
CGATGATGCAGCTTGGGCGCAGGGTCGATGCGACGCAATCGTCCGATCCGGAGCCGGGACTGTCGGGCGT
ACACAAATCGCCCGCAGAAGCGCGGCCGTCTGGACCGATGGCTGTGTAGAAGTACTCGCCGATAGTGGAA
ACCGACGCCCCAGCACTCGTCCGAGGGCAAAGGAATAGAGTAGATGCCGACCGAACAAGAGCTGATTTCG
AGAACGCCTCAGCCAGCAACTCGCGCGAGCCTAGCAAGGCAAATGCGAGAGAACGGCCTTACGCTTGGTG
GCACAGTTCTCGTCCACAGTTCGCTAAGCTCGCTCGGCTGGGTCGCGGGAGGGCCGGTCGCAGTGATTCA
GGAATTAATTCCCTAGAGTCAAGCAGATCGTTCAAACATTTGGCAATAAAGTTTCTTAAGATTGAATCCT
GTTGCCGGTCTTGCGATGATTATCATATAATTTCTGTTGAATTACGTTAAGCATGTAATAATTAACATGT
AATGCATGACGTTATTTATGAGATGGGTTTTTATGATTAGAGTCCCGCAATTATACATTTAATACGCGAT
AGAAAACAAAATATAGCGCGCAAACTAGGATAAATTATCGCGCGCGGTGTCATCTATGTTACTAGATCGA
CCGGCATGCAAGCTGATAATTCAATTCGGCGTTAATTCAGTACATTAAAAACGTCCGCAATGTGTTATTA
AGTTGTCTAAGCGTCAATTTGTTTACACCACAATATATCCTGCCACCAGCCAGCCAACAGCTCCCCGACC
GGCAGCTCGGCACAAAATCACCACTCGATACAGGCAGCCCATCAGTCCGGGACGGCGTCAGCGGGAGAGC
CGTTGTAAGGCGGCAGACTTTGCTCATGTTACCGATGCTATTCGGAAGAACGGCAACTAAGCTGCCGGGT
TTGAAACACGGATGATCTCGCGGAGGGTAGCATGTTGATTGTAACGATGACAGAGCGTTGCTGCCTGTGA
TCAATTCGGGCACGAACCCAGTGGACATAAGCCTGTTCGGTTCGTAAGCTGTAATGCAAGTAGCGTATGC
GCTCACGCAACTGGTCCAGAACCTTGACCGAACGCAGCGGTGGTAACGGCGCAGTGGCGGTTTTCATGGC
TTGTTATGACTGTTTTTTTGGGGTACAGTCTATGCCTCGGGCATCCAAGCAGCAAGCGCGTTACGCCGTG
GGTCGATGTTTGATGTTATGGAGCAGCAACGATGTTACGCAGCAGGGCAGTCGCCCTAAAACAAAGTTAA
ACATCATGGGGGAAGCGGTGATCGCCGAAGTATCGACTCAACTATCAGAGGTAGTTGGCGTCATCGAGCG
CCATCTCGAACCGACGTTGCTGGCCGTACATTTGTACGGCTCCGCAGTGGATGGCGGCCTGAAGCCACAC
AGTGATATTGATTTGCTGGTTACGGTGACCGTAAGGCTTGATGAAACAACGCGGCGAGCTTTGATCAACG
ACCTTTTGGAAACTTCGGCTTCCCCTGGAGAGAGCGAGATTCTCCGCGCTGTAGAAGTCACCATTGTTGT
GCACGACGACATCATTCCGTGGCGTTATCCAGCTAAGCGCGAACTGCAATTTGGAGAATGGCAGCGCAAT
GACATTCTTGCAGGTATCTTCGAGCCAGCCACGATCGACATTGATCTGGCTATCTTGCTGACAAAAGCAA
GAGAACATAGCGTTGCCTTGGTAGGTCCAGCGGCGGAGGAACTCTTTGATCCGGTTCCTGAACAGGATCT
ATTTGAGGCGCTAAATGAAACCTTAACGCTATGGAACTCGCCGCCCGACTGGGCTGGCGATGAGCGAAAT
GTAGTGCTTACGTTGTCCCGCATTTGGTACAGCGCAGTAACCGGCAAAATCGCGCCGAAGGATGTCGCTG
CCGACTGGGCAATGGAGCGCCTGCCGGCCCAGTATCAGCCCGTCATACTTGAAGCTAGACAGGCTTATCT
TGGACAAGAAGAAGATCGCTTGGCCTCGCGCGCAGATCAGTTGGAAGAATTTGTCCACTACGTGAAAGGC
GAGATCACCAAGGTAGTCGGCAAATAATGTCTAGCTAGAAATTCGTTCAAGCCGACGCCGCTTCGCGGCG
CGGCTTAACTCAAGCGTTAGATGCACTAAGCACATAATTGCTCACAGCCAAACTATCAGGTCAAGTCTGC
TTTTATTATTTTTAAGCGTGCATAATAAGCCCTACACAAATTGGGAGATATATCATGCATGACCAAAATC
CCTTAACGTGAGTTTTCGTTCCACTGAGCGTCAGACCCCGTAGAAAAGATCAAAGGATCTTCTTGAGATC
CTTTTTTTCTGCGCGTAATCTGCTGCTTGCAAACAAAAAAACCACCGCTACCAGCGGTGGTTTGTTTGCC
GGATCAAGAGCTACCAACTCTTTTTCCGAAGGTAACTGGCTTCAGCAGAGCGCAGATACCAAATACTGTC
CTTCTAGTGTAGCCGTAGTTAGGCCACCACTTCAAGAACTCTGTAGCACCGCCTACATACCTCGCTCTGC
TAATCCTGTTACCAGTGGCTGCTGCCAGTGGCGATAAGTCGTGTCTTACCGGGTTGGACTCAAGACGATA
GTTACCGGATAAGGCGCAGCGGTCGGGCTGAACGGGGGGTTCGTGCACACAGCCCAGCTTGGAGCGAACG
ACCTACACCGAACTGAGATACCTACAGCGTGAGCTATGAGAAAGCGCCACGCTTCCCGAAGGGAGAAAGG
CGGACAGGTATCCGGTAAGCGGCAGGGTCGGAACAGGAGAGCGCACGAGGGAGCTTCCAGGGGGAAACGC
CTGGTATCTTTATAGTCCTGTCGGGTTTCGCCACCTCTGACTTGAGCGTCGATTTTTGTGATGCTCGTCA
GGGGGGCGGAGCCTATGGAAAAACGCCAGCAACGCGGCCTTTTTACGGTTCCTGGCCTTTTGCTGGCCTT
TTGCTCACATGTTCTTTCCTGCGTTATCCCCTGATTCTGTGGATAACCGTATTACCGCCTTTGAGTGAGC
TGATACCGCTCGCCGCAGCCGAACGACCGAGCGCAGCGAGTCAGTGAGCGAGGAAGCGGAAGAGCGCCTG
ATGCGGTATTTTCTCCTTACGCATCTGTGCGGTATTTCACACCGCATATGGTGCACTCTCAGTACAATCT
GCTCTGATGCCGCATAGTTAAGCCAGTATACACTCCGCTATCGCTACGTGACTGGGTCATGGCTGCGCCC
CGACACCCGCCAACACCCGCTGACGCGCCCTGACGGGCTTGTCTGCTCCCGGCATCCGCTTACAGACAAG
CTGTGACCGTCTCCGGGAGCTGCATGTGTCAGAGGTTTTCACCGTCATCACCGAAACGCGCGAGGCAGGG
TGCCTTGATGTGGGCGCCGGCGGTCGAGTGGCGACGGCGCGGCTTGTCCGCGCCCTGGTAGATTGCCTGG
CCGTAGGCCAGCCATTTTTGAGCGGCCAGCGGCCGCGATAGGCCGACGCGAAGCGGCGGGGCGTAGGGAG
CGCAGCGACCGAAGGGTAGGCGCTTTTTGCAGCTCTTCGGCTGTGCGCTGGCCAGACAGTTATGCACAGG
CCAGGCGGGTTTTAAGAGTTTTAATAAGTTTTAAAGAGTTTTAGGCGGAAAAATCGCCTTTTTTCTCTTT
TATATCAGTCACTTACATGTGTGACCGGTTCCCAATGTACGGCTTTGGGTTCCCAATGTACGGGTTCCGG
TTCCCAATGTACGGCTTTGGGTTCCCAATGTACGTGCTATCCACAGGAAAGAGACCTTTTCGACCTTTTT
CCCCTGCTAGGGCAATTTGCCCTAGCATCTGCTCCGTACATTAGGAACCGGCGGATGCTTCGCCCTCGAT
CAGGTTGCGGTAGCGCATGACTAGGATCGGGCCAGCCTGCCCCGCCTCCTCCTTCAAATCGTACTCCGGC
AGGTCATTTGACCCGATCAGCTTGCGCACGGTGAAACAGAACTTCTTGAACTCTCCGGCGCTGCCACTGC
GTTCGTAGATCGTCTTGAACAACCATCTGGCTTCTGCCTTGCCTGCGGCGCGGCGTGCCAGGCGGTAGAG
AAAACGGCCGATGCCGGGATCGATCAAAAAGTAATCGGGGTGAACCGTCAGCACGTCCGGGTTCTTGCCT
TCTGTGATCTCGCGGTACATCCAATCAGCTAGCTCGATCTCGATGTACTCCGGCCGCCCGGTTTCGCTCT
TTACGATCTTGTAGCGGCTAATCAAGGCTTCACCCTCGGATACCGTCACCAGGCGGCCGTTCTTGGCCTT
CTTCGTACGCTGCATGGCAACGTGCGTGGTGTTTAACCGAATGCAGGTTTCTACCAGGTCGTCTTTCTGC
TTTCCGCCATCGGCTCGCCGGCAGAACTTGAGTACGTCCGCAACGTGTGGACGGAACACGCGGCCGGGCT
TGTCTCCCTTCCCTTCCCGGTATCGGTTCATGGATTCGGTTAGATGGGAAACCGCCATCAGTACCAGGTC
GTAATCCCACACACTGGCCATGCCGGCCGGCCCTGCGGAAACCTCTACGTGCCCGTCTGGAAGCTCGTAG
CGGATCACCTCGCCAGCTCGTCGGTCACGCTTCGACAGACGGAAAACGGCCACGTCCATGATGCTGCGAC
TATCGCGGGTGCCCACGTCATAGAGCATCGGAACGAAAAAATCTGGTTGCTCGTCGCCCTTGGGCGGCTT
CCTAATCGACGGCGCACCGGCTGCCGGCGGTTGCCGGGATTCTTTGCGGATTCGATCAGCGGCCGCTTGC
CACGATTCACCGGGGCGTGCTTCTGCCTCGATGCGTTGCCGCTGGGCGGCCTGCGCGGCCTTCAACTTCT
CCACCAGGTCATCACCCAGCGCCGCGCCGATTTGTACCGGGCCGGATGGTTTGCGACCGCTCACGCCGAT
TCCTCGGGCTTGGGGGTTCCAGTGCCATTGCAGGGCCGGCAGACAACCCAGCCGCTTACGCCTGGCCAAC
CGCCCGTTCCTCCACACATGGGGCATTCCACGGCGTCGGTGCCTGGTTGTTCTTGATTTTCCATGCCGCC
TCCTTTAGCCGCTAAAATTCATCTACTCATTTATTCATTTGCTCATTTACTCTGGTAGCTGCGCGATGTA
TTCAGATAGCAGCTCGGTAATGGTCTTGCCTTGGCGTACCGCGTACATCTTCAGCTTGGTGTGATCCTCC
GCCGGCAACTGAAAGTTGACCCGCTTCATGGCTGGCGTGTCTGCCAGGCTGGCCAACGTTGCAGCCTTGC
TGCTGCGTGCGCTCGGACGGCCGGCACTTAGCGTGTTTGTGCTTTTGCTCATTTTCTCTTTACCTCATTA
ACTCAAATGAGTTTTGATTTAATTTCAGCGGCCAGCGCCTGGACCTCGCGGGCAGCGTCGCCCTCGGGTT
CTGATTCAAGAACGGTTGTGCCGGCGGCGGCAGTGCCTGGGTAGCTCACGCGCTGCGTGATACGGGACTC
AAGAATGGGCAGCTCGTACCCGGCCAGCGCCTCGGCAACCTCACCGCCGATGCGCGTGCCTTTGATCGCC
CGCGACACGACAAAGGCCGCTTGTAGCCTTCCATCCGTGACCTCAATGCGCTGCTTAACCAGCTCCACCA
GGTCGGCGGTGGCCCATATGTCGTAAGGGCTTGGCTGCACCGGAATCAGCACGAAGTCGGCTGCCTTGAT
CGCGGACACAGCCAAGTCCGCCGCCTGGGGCGCTCCGTCGATCACTACGAAGTCGCGCCGGCCGATGGCC
TTCACGTCGCGGTCAATCGTCGGGCGGTCGATGCCGACAACGGTTAGCGGTTGATCTTCCCGCACGGCCG
CCCAATCGCGGGCACTGCCCTGGGGATCGGAATCGACTAACAGAACATCGGCCCCGGCGAGTTGCAGGGC
GCGGGCTAGATGGGTTGCGATGGTCGTCTTGCCTGACCCGCCTTTCTGGTTAAGTACAGCGATAACCTTC
ATGCGTTCCCCTTGCGTATTTGTTTATTTACTCATCGCATCATATACGCAGCGACCGCATGACGCAAGCT
GTTTTACTCAAATACACATCACCTTTTTAGACGGCGGCGCTCGGTTTCTTCAGCGGCCAAGCTGGCCGGC
CAGGCCGCCAGCTTGGCATCAGACAAACCGGCCAGGATTTCATGCAGCCGCACGGTTGAGACGTGCGCGG
GCGGCTCGAACACGTACCCGGCCGCGATCATCTCCGCCTCGATCTCTTCGGTAATGAAAAACGGTTCGTC
CTGGCCGTCCTGGTGCGGTTTCATGCTTGTTCCTCTTGGCGTTCATTCTCGGCGGCCGCCAGGGCGTCGG
CCTCGGTCAATGCGTCCTCACGGAAGGCACCGCGCCGCCTGGCCTCGGTGGGCGTCACTTCCTCGCTGCG
CTCAAGTGCGCGGTACAGGGTCGAGCGATGCACGCCAAGCAGTGCAGCCGCCTCTTTCACGGTGCGGCCT
TCCTGGTCGATCAGCTCGCGGGCGTGCGCGATCTGTGCCGGGGTGAGGGTAGGGCGGGGGCCAAACTTCA
CGCCTCGGGCCTTGGCGGCCTCGCGCCCGCTCCGGGTGCGGTCGATGATTAGGGAACGCTCGAACTCGGC
AATGCCGGCGAACACGGTCAACACCATGCGGCCGGCCGGCGTGGTGGTGTCGGCCCACGGCTCTGCCAGG
CTACGCAGGCCCGCGCCGGCCTCCTGGATGCGCTCGGCAATGTCCAGTAGGTCGCGGGTGCTGCGGGCCA
GGCGGTCTAGCCTGGTCACTGTCACAACGTCGCCAGGGCGTAGGTGGTCAAGCATCCTGGCCAGCTCCGG
GCGGTCGCGCCTGGTGCCGGTGATCTTCTCGGAAAACAGCTTGGTGCAGCCGGCCGCGTGCAGTTCGGCC
CGTTGGTTGGTCAAGTCCTGGTCGTCGGTGCTGACGCGGGCATAGCCCAGCAGGCCAGCGGCGGCGCTCT
TGTTCATGGCGTAATGTCTCCGGTTCTAGTCGCAAGTATTCTACTTTATGCGACTAAAACACGCGACAAG
AAAACGCCAGGAAAAGGGCAGGGCGGCAGCCTGTCGCGTAACTTAGGACTTGTGCGACATGTCGTTTTCA
GAAGACGGCTGCACTGAACGTCAGAAGCCGACTGCACTATAGCAGCGGAGGGGTTGGATCAAAGTACTTT
AAAGTACTTTAAAGTACTTTAAAGTACTTTGATCCCGAGGGGAACCCTGTGGTTGGCATGCACATACAAA
TGGACGAACGGATAAACCTTTTCACGCCCTTTTAAATATCCGATTATTCTAATAAACGCTCTTTTCTCTT
AGGTTTACCCGCCAATATATCCTGTCAAACACTGATAGTTTAAACTGAAGGCGGGAAACGACAATCTGAT
CCAAGCTCAAGCTAAGCTTGAGCTCTCCCATATGGTCGACTAGAGCCAAGCTGATCTCCTTTGCCCCGGA
GATCACCATGGACGACTTTCTCTATCTCTACGATCTAGGAAGAAAGTTCGACGGAGAAGGTGACGATACC
ATGTTCACCACCGATAATGAGAAGATTAGCCTCTTCAATTTCAGAAAGAATGCTGACCCACAGATGGTTA
GAGAGGCCTACGCGGCAGGTCTCATCAAGACGATCTACCCGAGTAATAATCTCCAGGAGATCAAATACCT
TCCCAAGAAGGTTAAAGATGCAGTCAAAAGATTCAGGACTAACTGCATCAAGAACACAGAGAAAGATATA
TTTCTCAAGATCAGAAGTACTATTCCAGTATGGACGATTCAAGGCTTGCTTCATAAACCAAGGCAAGTAA
TAGAGATTGGAGTCTCTAAGAAAGTAGTTCCTACTGAATCAAAGGCCATGGAGTCAAAAATTCAGATCGA
GGATCTAACAGAACTCGCCGTGAAGACTGGCGAACAGTTCATACAGAGTCTTTTACGACTCAATGACAAG
AAGAAAATCTTCGTCAACATGGTGGAGCACGACACTCTCGTCTACTCCAAGAATATCAAAGATACAGTCT
CAGAAGACCAAAGGGCTAT
Features (pLannotate 1.2.2; 26 found; start..end, strand, type, name):
      1..345     +  promoter       CaMV 35S promoter: strong constitutive promoter from cauliflower mosaic virus
    298..344     +  promoter       minimal CaMV 35S promoter: minimal 35S promoter from cauliflower mosaic virus
    377..402     +  misc_feature   TMV Ω (fragment): translational enhancer from the tobacco mosaic virus 5'-leader sequence (Gallie et al., 1988)
    445..469     +  protein_bind   attB1: mutant version of attB; recombination site for the Gateway® BP reaction BP Clonase™
    472..1188    +  CDS            EGFP: EGFP is a basic (constitutively fluorescent) green fluorescent protein published in 1996, derived from Aequorea victoria. It is reported to be a rapidly-maturing weak dimer with moderate acid sensitivity.
   1291..2307    +  CDS            NEAP2: NEAP2_ARATH - Experimental evidence at protein level: Swiss-Prot protein existence level 1. From Arabidopsis thaliana (Mouse-ear cress).
   2322..2346    -  protein_bind   attB2: mutant version of attB; recombination site for the Gateway® BP reaction BP Clonase™
   2417..2576    +  polyA_signal   CaMV poly(A) signal (fragment): cauliflower mosaic virus polyadenylation signal
   2603..2625    -  misc_feature   MCS (fragment): pUC18/19 multiple cloning site
   2718..2897    +  promoter       NOS promoter: nopaline synthase promoter
   2933..3955    +  CDS            hph: KHYB_ECOLX - Experimental evidence at protein level: Swiss-Prot protein existence level 1. The aminoglycoside phosphotransferases achieve inactivation of their antibiotic substrates by phosphorylation. Only phosphorylates hygromycin and closely related compounds such as demethyl analogs and destomycin. From Escherichia coli.
   3976..4140    +  CDS            yokD (fragment): YOKD_BACSU - Experimental evidence at protein level: Swiss-Prot protein existence level 1. May contribute to antibiotic resistance. From Bacillus subtilis (strain 168).
   4156..4408    +  terminator     NOS terminator: nopaline synthase terminator and poly(A) signal
   4501..4525    -  misc_feature   LB T-DNA repeat: left border repeat from nopaline C58 T-DNA
   4784..4807    +  promoter       Pc promoter (fragment): intI1 (promoter lies within the coding sequence); class 1 integron promoter
   4983..5039    +  CDS            GmR (fragment): gentamycin acetyltransferase; aacC1; confers resistance to gentamycin
   5050..5837    +  CDS            SmR (fragment): aminoglycoside adenylyltransferase (Murphy, 1985); aadA; confers resistance to spectinomycin and streptomycin
   6083..6671    +  rep_origin     ori: high-copy-number ColE1/pMB1/pBR322/pUC origin of replication
   6857..6997    -  misc_feature   bom: basis of mobility region from pBR322
   7099..7138    -  CDS            rop (fragment): Rop protein, which maintains plasmids at low copy number; rop
   7341..7535    -  rep_origin     pVS1 oriV: origin of replication for the Pseudomonas plasmid pVS1 (Heeb et al., 2000)
   7601..8674    -  CDS            pVS1 RepA: replication protein from the Pseudomonas plasmid pVS1 (Heeb et al., 2000)
   9103..9732    -  CDS            pVS1 StaA: stability protein from the Pseudomonas plasmid pVS1 (Heeb et al., 2000)
  10292..10693   -  CDS            Y4CG_SINFN (fragment): Protein inferred from homology: Swiss-Prot protein existence level 3. From Sinorhizobium fredii (strain NBRC 101917 / NGR234).
  11063..11087   -  misc_feature   RB T-DNA repeat: right border repeat from nopaline C58 T-DNA
  11136..11777   +  CDS            IBMP_CAMVB (fragment): Experimental evidence at protein level: Swiss-Prot protein existence level 1. Enhances the ribosomal termination-reinitiation event leading to the translation of major open reading frames on the polycistronic viral RNAs. From Cauliflower mosaic virus (strain Bari 1) (CaMV).
