[The description below was written by a language model from this plasmid's Addgene catalogue record and pLannotate feature annotations shown in this document.]
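Description:
MNEAP1exp is a plant expression plasmid built on the Gateway-compatible binary T-DNA backbone pH7WG2, designed for Agrobacterium-mediated delivery into plant cells. It is maintained in E. coli through a ColE1/pMB1-type origin with a pBR322 bom site, and it carries the pVS1 oriV, RepA and StaA functions that support replication and stable inheritance in Agrobacterium. Bacterial selection is by spectinomycin through the aadA (SmR) gene, and the catalogue lists the plasmid as low copy.

Between the right and left T-DNA border repeats lie two cassettes. The first is driven by the constitutive CaMV 35S promoter. A fragment of the TMV Ω translational enhancer is annotated downstream of it, and upstream CaMV sequence was picked up by the annotation tool as a viral ORF fragment. This promoter drives an open reading frame flanked by attB1 and attB2, the sites left after Gateway recombination. The reading frame begins with EGFP and continues into the maize MNEAP1 coding sequence, which the automated annotation labelled by homology to Arabidopsis NEAP2, a nuclear envelope-associated protein. The catalogue describes the N-terminal tag as eGFP-FLAG-HA. The FLAG and HA epitopes are not annotated individually, but the unannotated gap between EGFP and the insert could hold them. A CaMV polyadenylation signal ends the transcript. The second cassette places the hygromycin phosphotransferase gene (hph) between the NOS promoter and NOS terminator, allowing hygromycin selection of transformed plant tissue.

The stated purpose is to express a fluorescently tagged plant LINC-complex-related protein for cell biology. This would include imaging the localisation of MNEAP1, with the epitope tags available for antibody-based detection.
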