Addgene plasmid #131021: MNEAP1exp
Purpose: Expression of plant LINC fluorescent fusion protein for cell biology
Depositing lab: Hank Bass. Depositing organization: Florida State University, Tallahassee. Publication: Maize (Zea mays L.) Nucleoskeletal Proteins Regulate Nuclear Envelope Remodeling and Function in Stomatal Complex Development and Pollen Viability. McKenna JF, Gumber HK, Turpin ZM, Jalovec AM, Kartick AC, Graumann K, Bass HW. Front Plant Sci. 2021 Feb 17;12:645218. doi: 10.3389/fpls.2021.645218. eCollection 2021. PubMed 33679862.
Backbone
  Vector backbone: pH7WG2
  Backbone size w/o insert (bp): 11546
  Vector type: Plant Expression
Growth in bacteria
  Bacterial resistance: Spectinomycin, 50 μg/mL
  Growth temperature: 37°C
  Growth strain: DH5alpha
  Copy number: Low Copy
Gene/Insert
  Gene/Insert name: MNEAP1
  Species: Zea mays (maize)
  Promoter: P35S
  Tag / fusion protein: eGFP-FLAG-HA (N terminal on insert)
  Cloning method: Gateway Cloning
Terms and licenses: Academic/Nonprofit Terms; Industry Terms
How to cite: MNEAP1exp was a gift from Hank Bass (Addgene plasmid # 131021 ; http://n2t.net/addgene:131021 ; RRID:Addgene_131021)
